Addgene plasmid #197284: pFsynW TeTx-LC
Purpose: Encodes for viral expression of the light chain of tetanus toxin.
Depositing lab: Edwin Chapman. Depositing organization: University of Wisconsin, Madison. Publication: Synaptic vesicle proteins are selectively delivered to axons in mammalian neurons. Watson ET, Pauers MM, Seibert MJ, Vevea JD, Chapman ER. Elife. 2023 Feb 2;12:e82568. doi: 10.7554/eLife.82568. PubMed 36729040.
Backbone
  Vector backbone: FUGW (#14883)
  Vector type: Lentiviral
Growth in bacteria
  Bacterial resistance: Ampicillin, 100 μg/mL
  Growth temperature: 37°C
  Growth strain: NEB Stable
  Copy number: High Copy
Gene/Insert
  Gene/Insert name: Tetanus toxin light chain (alt name: TeTx-LC, TeNT)
  Species: Clostridium tetani
  Mutation: N/A
  Promoter: hSyn (human synapsin I promoter)
  Cloning method: Ligation Independent Cloning
Terms and licenses: Academic/Nonprofit Terms; Industry Terms: Not Available to Industry
Depositor comments: Please visit https://www.biorxiv.org/content/10.1101/2022.02.08.479521v1 for bioRxiv preprint.
How to cite: pFsynW TeTx-LC was a gift from Edwin Chapman (Addgene plasmid # 197284 ; http://n2t.net/addgene:197284 ; RRID:Addgene_197284)
