[The description below was written by a language model from this plasmid's Addgene catalogue record and pLannotate feature annotations shown in this document.]
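Description:
pFsynW TeTx-LC is a lentiviral transfer plasmid built on the FUGW backbone, in which the human synapsin I (hSyn) promoter drives neuron-restricted expression of the light chain of tetanus toxin from Clostridium tetani. In bacteria it is maintained through a high-copy ColE1/pUC-type origin and selected with ampicillin via the bla gene. An f1 origin is also present. The backbone additionally carries an SV40 promoter/EM7 promoter–BleoR cassette with an SV40 polyadenylation signal, which lies outside the viral genome and so is not transferred to transduced cells.

The packaged region has an HIV-1-derived layout. A CMV enhancer/promoter fused to a truncated 5' LTR drives transcription of the genomic RNA in packaging cells, followed by the Ψ packaging signal with a partial gag sequence, the Rev response element for Rev-dependent nuclear export, and the cPPT/CTS element that aids nuclear import of the reverse-transcribed genome. Downstream sit the hSyn promoter, the annotated tetX fragment of about 1.4 kb corresponding to the light chain, and a WPRE that enhances transcript stability and expression. The cassette ends in a truncated LTR at the 3' position, followed by a bGH polyadenylation signal. No epitope tag or fluorescent reporter is annotated.

The tetanus toxin light chain is a zinc endopeptidase that cleaves synaptobrevin-2, blocking SNARE-dependent synaptic vesicle fusion and neurotransmitter release. The construct is therefore suited to producing lentivirus that silences evoked release in transduced neurons, and it was deposited with work on the delivery of synaptic vesicle proteins to axons in mammalian neurons.
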