Features (pLannotate 1.2.2; 30 found; start..end, strand, type, name):
    821..925     -  promoter       AmpR promoter: bla
    984..1036    -  misc_feature   bom (fragment): basis of mobility region from pBR322
   1191..1570    +  enhancer       CMV enhancer: human cytomegalovirus immediate early enhancer
   1571..1770    +  promoter       CMV promoter: human cytomegalovirus (CMV) immediate early promoter
   1788..1968    +  LTR            5' LTR (truncated): truncated 5' long terminal repeat (LTR) from HIV-1
   2015..2140    +  misc_feature   HIV-1 Ψ: packaging signal of human immunodeficiency virus type 1
   2124..2487    +  CDS            HIV-1 gag (fragment): gag protein from human immunodeficiency virus 1; gag
   2633..2866    +  misc_feature   RRE: The Rev response element (RRE) of HIV-1 allows for Rev-dependent mRNA export from the nucleus to the cytoplasm.
   3243..3343    +  CDS            Rev (fragment): human immunodeficiency virus 1 (HIV-1) Rev protein; rev; enhances nuclear export of unspliced and incompletely spliced viral mRNAs
   3393..3510    +  misc_feature   cPPT/CTS: central polypurine tract and central termination sequence of HIV-1
   3555..4001    +  promoter       hSyn promoter: human synapsin I promoter; confers neuron-specific expression (Kügler et al., 2003)
   4024..5394    +  CDS            tetX (fragment): TETX_CLOTE - Experimental evidence at protein level: Swiss-Prot protein existence level 1. Tetanus toxin acts by inhibiting neurotransmitter release. It binds to peripheral neuronal synapses, is internalized and moves by retrograde transport up the axon into the spinal cord where it can move between postsynaptic and presynaptic neurons. It inhibits neurotransmitter release by acting as a zinc endopeptidase that catalyzes the hydrolysis of the '76-Gln-|-Phe-77' bond of synaptobrevin-2. From Clostridium tetani (strain Massachusetts / E88).
   5398..5421    +  misc_feature   MCS (fragment): pBluescript multiple cloning site
   5421..6009    +  misc_feature   WPRE: woodchuck hepatitis virus posttranscriptional regulatory element
   5946..6527    +  CDS            nef (fragment): NEF_HV1H2 - Experimental evidence at protein level: Swiss-Prot protein existence level 1. Extracellular Nef protein targets CD4(+) T-lymphocytes for apoptosis by interacting with CXCR4 surface receptors. From Human immunodeficiency virus type 1 group M subtype B (isolate HXB2) (HIV-1).
   6534..6714    +  LTR            5' LTR (truncated): truncated 5' long terminal repeat (LTR) from HIV-1
   6746..6970    +  polyA_signal   bGH poly(A) signal: bovine growth hormone polyadenylation signal
   6974..6995    +  promoter       SV40 promoter (fragment): SV40 enhancer and early promoter
   7016..7444    +  rep_origin     f1 ori (sequence partly withheld): f1 bacteriophage origin of replication; arrow indicates direction of (+) strand synthesis
   7458..7787    +  promoter       SV40 promoter: SV40 enhancer and early promoter
   7835..7882    +  promoter       EM7 promoter: synthetic bacterial promoter&nbsp
   7901..8275    +  CDS            BleoR: antibiotic-binding protein; Sh ble from Streptoalloteichus hindustanus; confers resistance to bleomycin, phleomycin, and Zeocin™
   8285..8410    +  CDS            ble (fragment): BLE_KLEPN - Experimental evidence at protein level: Swiss-Prot protein existence level 1. Binding protein with a strong affinity to the bleomycin family of antibiotics. Binds to CL990; an antimitotic-antibiotic compound. From Klebsiella pneumoniae.
   8405..8526    +  polyA_signal   SV40 poly(A) signal: SV40 polyadenylation signal
   8599..8615    -  protein_bind   lac operator: The lac repressor binds to the lac operator to inhibit transcription in E. coli. This inhibition can be relieved by adding lactose or isopropyl-β-D-thiogalactopyranoside (IPTG). lac repressor encoded by lacI
   8623..8653    -  promoter       lac promoter: promoter for the E. coli lac operon
   8668..8689    -  protein_bind   CAP binding site: CAP binding activates transcription in the presence of cAMP. E. coli catabolite activator protein
   8702..8794    -  CDS            lacI (fragment): lac repressor; lacI; The lac repressor binds to the lac operator to inhibit transcription in E. coli. This inhibition can be relieved by adding lactose or isopropyl-β-D-thiogalactopyranoside (IPTG).
   8977..9565    -  rep_origin     ori: high-copy-number ColE1/pMB1/pBR322/pUC origin of replication
   9736..820     -  CDS            AmpR (across the origin): β-lactamase; bla; confers resistance to ampicillin, carbenicillin, and related antibiotics
>Addgene plasmid #197284 | pFsynW TeTx-LC | addgene full sequence | sequence record 389102 | Addgene NGS Result
GTCTATTTCGTTCATCCATAGTTGCCTGACTCCCCGTCGTGTAGATAACTACGATACGGGAGGGCTTACC
ATCTGGCCCCAGTGCTGCAATGATACCGCGAGACCCACGCTCACCGGCTCCAGATTTATCAGCAATAAAC
CAGCCAGCCGGAAGGGCCGAGCGCAGAAGTGGTCCTGCAACTTTATCCGCCTCCATCCAGTCTATTAATT
GTTGCCGGGAAGCTAGAGTAAGTAGTTCGCCAGTTAATAGTTTGCGCAACGTTGTTGCCATTGCTACAGG
CATCGTGGTGTCACGCTCGTCGTTTGGTATGGCTTCATTCAGCTCCGGTTCCCAACGATCAAGGCGAGTT
ACATGATCCCCCATGTTGTGCAAAAAAGCGGTTAGCTCCTTCGGTCCTCCGATCGTTGTCAGAAGTAAGT
TGGCCGCAGTGTTATCACTCATGGTTATGGCAGCACTGCATAATTCTCTTACTGTCATGCCATCCGTAAG
ATGCTTTTCTGTGACTGGTGAGTACTCAACCAAGTCATTCTGAGAATAGTGTATGCGGCGACCGAGTTGC
TCTTGCCCGGCGTCAATACGGGATAATACCGCGCCACATAGCAGAACTTTAAAAGTGCTCATCATTGGAA
AACGTTCTTCGGGGCGAAAACTCTCAAGGATCTTACCGCTGTTGAGATCCAGTTCGATGTAACCCACTCG
TGCACCCAACTGATCTTCAGCATCTTTTACTTTCACCAGCGTTTCTGGGTGAGCAAAAACAGGAAGGCAA
AATGCCGCAAAAAAGGGAATAAGGGCGACACGGAAATGTTGAATACTCATACTCTTCCTTTTTCAATATT
ATTGAAGCATTTATCAGGGTTATTGTCTCATGAGCGGATACATATTTGAATGTATTTAGAAAAATAAACA
AATAGGGGTTCCGCGCACATTTCCCCGAAAAGTGCCACCTGACGTCGACGGATCGGGAGATCTCCCGATC
CCCTATGGTGCACTCTCAGTACAATCTGCTCTGATGCCGCATAGTTAAGCCAGTATCTGCTCCCTGCTTG
TGTGTTGGAGGTCGCTGAGTAGTGCGCGAGCAAAATTTAAGCTACAACAAGGCAAGGCTTGACCGACAAT
TGCATGAAGAATCTGCTTAGGGTTAGGCGTTTTGCGCTGCTTCGCGATGTACGGGCCAGATATACGCGTT
GACATTGATTATTGACTAGTTATTAATAGTAATCAATTACGGGGTCATTAGTTCATAGCCCATATATGGA
GTTCCGCGTTACATAACTTACGGTAAATGGCCCGCCTGGCTGACCGCCCAACGACCCCCGCCCATTGACG
TCAATAATGACGTATGTTCCCATAGTAACGCCAATAGGGACTTTCCATTGACGTCAATGGGTGGAGTATT
TACGGTAAACTGCCCACTTGGCAGTACATCAAGTGTATCATATGCCAAGTACGCCCCCTATTGACGTCAA
TGACGGTAAATGGCCCGCCTGGCATTATGCCCAGTACATGACCTTATGGGACTTTCCTACTTGGCAGTAC
ATCTACGTATTAGTCATCGCTATTACCATGGTGATGCGGTTTTGGCAGTACATCAATGGGCGTGGATAGC
GGTTTGACTCACGGGGATTTCCAAGTCTCCACCCCATTGACGTCAATGGGAGTTTGTTTTGGCACCAAAA
TCAACGGGACTTTCCAAAATGTCGTAACAACTCCGCCCCATTGACGCAAATGGGCGGTAGGCGTGTACGG
TGGGAGGTCTATATAAGCAGCGCGTTTTGCCTGTACTGGGTCTCTCTGGTTAGACCAGATCTGAGCCTGG
GAGCTCTCTGGCTAACTAGGGAACCCACTGCTTAAGCCTCAATAAAGCTTGCCTTGAGTGCTTCAAGTAG
TGTGTGCCCGTCTGTTGTGTGACTCTGGTAACTAGAGATCCCTCAGACCCTTTTAGTCAGTGTGGAAAAT
CTCTAGCAGTGGCGCCCGAACAGGGACTTGAAAGCGAAAGGGAAACCAGAGGAGCTCTCTCGACGCAGGA
CTCGGCTTGCTGAAGCGCGCACGGCAAGAGGCGAGGGGCGGCGACTGGTGAGTACGCCAAAAATTTTGAC
TAGCGGAGGCTAGAAGGAGAGAGATGGGTGCGAGAGCGTCAGTATTAAGCGGGGGAGAATTAGATCGCGA
TGGGAAAAAATTCGGTTAAGGCCAGGGGGAAAGAAAAAATATAAATTAAAACATATAGTATGGGCAAGCA
GGGAGCTAGAACGATTCGCAGTTAATCCTGGCCTGTTAGAAACATCAGAAGGCTGTAGACAAATACTGGG
ACAGCTACAACCATCCCTTCAGACAGGATCAGAAGAACTTAGATCATTATATAATACAGTAGCAACCCTC
TATTGTGTGCATCAAAGGATAGAGATAAAAGACACCAAGGAAGCTTTAGACAAGATAGAGGAAGAGCAAA
ACAAAAGTAAGACCACCGCACAGCAAGCGGCCGCTGATCTTCAGACCTGGAGGAGGAGATATGAGGGACA
ATTGGAGAAGTGAATTATATAAATATAAAGTAGTAAAAATTGAACCATTAGGAGTAGCACCCACCAAGGC
AAAGAGAAGAGTGGTGCAGAGAGAAAAAAGAGCAGTGGGAATAGGAGCTTTGTTCCTTGGGTTCTTGGGA
GCAGCAGGAAGCACTATGGGCGCAGCGTCAATGACGCTGACGGTACAGGCCAGACAATTATTGTCTGGTA
TAGTGCAGCAGCAGAACAATTTGCTGAGGGCTATTGAGGCGCAACAGCATCTGTTGCAACTCACAGTCTG
GGGCATCAAGCAGCTCCAGGCAAGAATCCTGGCTGTGGAAAGATACCTAAAGGATCAACAGCTCCTGGGG
ATTTGGGGTTGCTCTGGAAAACTCATTTGCACCACTGCTGTGCCTTGGAATGCTAGTTGGAGTAATAAAT
CTCTGGAACAGATTTGGAATCACACGACCTGGATGGAGTGGGACAGAGAAATTAACAATTACACAAGCTT
AATACACTCCTTAATTGAAGAATCGCAAAACCAGCAAGAAAAGAATGAACAAGAATTATTGGAATTAGAT
AAATGGGCAAGTTTGTGGAATTGGTTTAACATAACAAATTGGCTGTGGTATATAAAATTATTCATAATGA
TAGTAGGAGGCTTGGTAGGTTTAAGAATAGTTTTTGCTGTACTTTCTATAGTGAATAGAGTTAGGCAGGG
ATATTCACCATTATCGTTTCAGACCCACCTCCCAACCCCGAGGGGACCCGACAGGCCCGAAGGAATAGAA
GAAGAAGGTGGAGAGAGAGACAGAGACAGATCCATTCGATTAGTGAACGGATCGGCACTGCGTGCGCCAA
TTCTGCAGACAAATGGCAGTATTCATCCACAATTTTAAAAGAAAAGGGGGGATTGGGGGGTACAGTGCAG
GGGAAAGAATAGTAGACATAATAGCAACAGACATACAAACTAAAGAATTACAAAAACAAATTACAAAAAT
TCAAAATTTTCGGGTTTATTACAGGGACAGCAGAGATCCAGTTTGGTTAATTAAAGTGCAAGTGGTTTTA
GGACCAGGATGAGGCGGGGTGGGGGTGCCTACCTGACGACCGACCCCGACCCACTGGACAAGCACCCAAC
CCCCATTCCCCAAATTGCGCATCCCCTATCAGAGAGGGGGAGGGGAAACAGGATGCGGCGAGGCGCGTGC
GCACTGCCAGCTTCAGCACCGCGGACAGTGCCTTCGCCCCCGCCTGGCGGCGCGCGCCACCGCCGCCTCA
GCACTGAAGGCGCGCTGACGTCACTCGCCGGTCCCCCGTAAACTCCCCTTCCCGGCCACCTTGGTCGCGT
CCGCGCCGCCGCCGGCCCAGCCGGACCGCACCACGCGAGGCGCGAGATAGGGGGGCACGGGCGCGACCAT
CTGCGCTGCGGCGCCGGCGACTCAGCGCTGCCTCAGTCTGCGGTGGGCAGCGGAGGAGTCGTGTCGTGCC
TGAGAGCGCAGGTACGGCTAGCGGATCGCCACCATGCCGATCACCATCAACAACTTCCGTTACTCCGACC
CGGTTAACAACGACACCATCATCATGATGGAACCGCCGTACTGCAAAGGTCTAGACATCTACTACAAAGC
CTTCAAAATCACCGACCGTATCTGGATCGTTCCGGAACGTTACGAATTTGGTACCAAACCGGAAGACTTC
AACCCGCCGTCCTCCCTGATCGAAGGTGCTTCCGAATACTACGACCCGAACTACCTGCGTACCGACTCCG
ACAAAGACCGTTTCCTGCAGACCATGGTTAAACTGTTCAACCGTATCAAAAACAACGTTGCTGGTGAAGC
TCTGCTGGACAAAATCATCAACGCTATCCCGTACCTGGGTAACTCCTACTCCCTGCTGGACAAATTCGAC
ACCAACTCCAACTCCGTTTCCTTCAACCTGCTGGAACAGGATCCGTCCGGTGCTACCACCAAATCCGCTA
TGCTGACCAACCTGATCATCTTCGGTCCGGGTCCGGTTCTGAACAAAAACGAAGTTCGTGGTATCGTTCT
GCGTGTTGACAACAAAAACTACTTCCCGTGCCGTGACGGTTTCGGTTCCATCATGCAGATGGCTTTCTGC
CCGGAATACGTACCGACCTTCGACAACGTTATCGAAAACATCACCTCCCTGACCATCGGTAAATCCAAAT
ACTTCCAGGACCCGGCTCTGCTGCTGATGCACGAACTGATCCACGTTCTGCACGGTCTGTACGGCATGCA
GGTTTCCTCCCACGAAATCATCCCGTCCAAACAGGAAATCTACATGCAGCACACCTACCCGATCTCCGCT
GAAGAGCTCTTCACCTTCGGTGGTCAGGACGCTAACCTGATCTCCATCGATATCAAAAACGACCTGTACG
AAAAAACCCTGAACGACTACAAAGCTATCGCTAACAAACTGTCCCAGGTTACCTCCTGCAACGACCCGAA
CATCGACATCGACTCCTACAAACAGATCTATCAGCAGAAGTATCAGTTTGATAAGGATTCCAACGGCCAG
TATATAGTGAACGAGGATAAGTTTCAGATACTGTATAACTCCATAATGTATGGCTTTACTGAGATAGAGC
TGGGCAAGAAGTTTAACATAAAGACTCGCTTAAGCTATTTTTCCATGAACCACGATCCTGTGAAGATACC
TAACCTGCTGGATGATACTATATATAACGATACTGAGGGCTTTAACATAGAGTCCAAGGATCTGAAGTCC
GAGTATAAGGGCCAGAACATGAGGGTGAACACTAACGCCTTTAGGAACGTCGACGGTTCCGGTCTGGTTT
CCAAACTGATCGGTCTGTGCAAAAAAATCATCCCGCCGACCAACATCCGTGAAAACCTGTACAACCGTAC
CGCTTAAAATTCGATATCAAGCTTATCGATAATCAACCTCTGGATTACAAAATTTGTGAAAGATTGACTG
GTATTCTTAACTATGTTGCTCCTTTTACGCTATGTGGATACGCTGCTTTAATGCCTTTGTATCATGCTAT
TGCTTCCCGTATGGCTTTCATTTTCTCCTCCTTGTATAAATCCTGGTTGCTGTCTCTTTATGAGGAGTTG
TGGCCCGTTGTCAGGCAACGTGGCGTGGTGTGCACTGTGTTTGCTGACGCAACCCCCACTGGTTGGGGCA
TTGCCACCACCTGTCAGCTCCTTTCCGGGACTTTCGCTTTCCCCCTCCCTATTGCCACGGCGGAACTCAT
CGCCGCCTGCCTTGCCCGCTGCTGGACAGGGGCTCGGCTGTTGGGCACTGACAATTCCGTGGTGTTGTCG
GGGAAATCATCGTCCTTTCCTTGGCTGCTCGCCTGTGTTGCCACCTGGATTCTGCGCGGGACGTCCTTCT
GCTACGTCCCTTCGGCCCTCAATCCAGCGGACCTTCCTTCCCGCGGCCTGCTGCCGGCTCTGCGGCCTCT
TCCGCGTCTTCGCCTTCGCCCTCAGACGAGTCGGATCTCCCTTTGGGCCGCCTCCCCGCATCGATACCGT
CGACCTCGAGACCTAGAAAAACATGGAGCAATCACAAGTAGCAATACAGCAGCTACCAATGCTGATTGTG
CCTGGCTAGAAGCACAAGAGGAGGAGGAGGTGGGTTTTCCAGTCACACCTCAGGTACCTTTAAGACCAAT
GACTTACAAGGCAGCTGTAGATCTTAGCCACTTTTTAAAAGAAAAGGGGGGACTGGAAGGGCTAATTCAC
TCCCAACGAAGACAAGATATCCTTGATCTGTGGATCTACCACACACAAGGCTACTTCCCTGATTGGCAGA
ACTACACACCAGGGCCAGGGATCAGATATCCACTGACCTTTGGATGGTGCTACAAGCTAGTACCAGTTGA
GCAAGAGAAGGTAGAAGAAGCCAATGAAGGAGAGAACACCCGCTTGTTACACCCTGTGAGCCTGCATGGG
ATGGATGACCCGGAGAGAGAAGTATTAGAGTGGAGGTTTGACAGCCGCCTAGCATTTCATCACATGGCCC
GAGAGCTGCATCCGGACTGTACTGGGTCTCTCTGGTTAGACCAGATCTGAGCCTGGGAGCTCTCTGGCTA
ACTAGGGAACCCACTGCTTAAGCCTCAATAAAGCTTGCCTTGAGTGCTTCAAGTAGTGTGTGCCCGTCTG
TTGTGTGACTCTGGTAACTAGAGATCCCTCAGACCCTTTTAGTCAGTGTGGAAAATCTCTAGCAGGGCCC
GTTTAAACCCGCTGATCAGCCTCGACTGTGCCTTCTAGTTGCCAGCCATCTGTTGTTTGCCCCTCCCCCG
TGCCTTCCTTGACCCTGGAAGGTGCCACTCCCACTGTCCTTTCCTAATAAAATGAGGAAATTGCATCGCA
TTGTCTGAGTAGGTGTCATTCTATTCTGGGGGGTGGGGTGGGGCAGGACAGCAAGGGGGAGGATTGGGAA
GACAATAGCAGGCATGCTGGGGATGCGGTGGGCTCTATGGCTTCTGAGGCGGAAAGAACCAGCTGGGGCT
CTAGGGGGTATCCCC
[124 nt withheld, positions 7016-7139]
C
[91 nt withheld, positions 7141-7231]
A
[49 nt withheld, positions 7233-7281]
CCTTTGACGTTGGAGTCCACGTTCTTT
[37 nt withheld, positions 7309-7345]
ACCCTATCTCGGTCTATTCTTTTGATTTATAAGGGATTTTGCCGATTTCGGCCTATTGGTTAAAAAATGA
GCTGATTTAACAAAAATTTAACGCGAATTAATTCTGTGGAATGTGTGTCAGTTAGGGTGTGGAAAGTCCC
CAGGCTCCCCAGCAGGCAGAAGTATGCAAAGCATGCATCTCAATTAGTCAGCAACCAGGTGTGGAAAGTC
CCCAGGCTCCCCAGCAGGCAGAAGTATGCAAAGCATGCATCTCAATTAGTCAGCAACCATAGTCCCGCCC
CTAACTCCGCCCATCCCGCCCCTAACTCCGCCCAGTTCCGCCCATTCTCCGCCCCATGGCTGACTAATTT
TTTTTATTTATGCAGAGGCCGAGGCCGCCTCTGCCTCTGAGCTATTCCAGAAGTAGTGAGGAGGCTTTTT
TGGAGGCCTAGGCTTTTGCAAAAAGCTCCCGGGAGCTTGTATATCCATTTTCGGATCTGATCAGCACGTG
TTGACAATTAATCATCGGCATAGTATATCGGCATAGTATAATACGACAAGGTGAGGAACTAAACCATGGC
CAAGTTGACCAGTGCCGTTCCGGTGCTCACCGCGCGCGACGTCGCCGGAGCGGTCGAGTTCTGGACCGAC
CGGCTCGGGTTCTCCCGGGACTTCGTGGAGGACGACTTCGCCGGTGTGGTCCGGGACGACGTGACCCTGT
TCATCAGCGCGGTCCAGGACCAGGTGGTGCCGGACAACACCCTGGCCTGGGTGTGGGTGCGCGGCCTGGA
CGAGCTGTACGCCGAGTGGTCGGAGGTCGTGTCCACGAACTTCCGGGACGCCTCCGGGCCGGCCATGACC
GAGATCGGCGAGCAGCCGTGGGGGCGGGAGTTCGCCCTGCGCGACCCGGCCGGCAACTGCGTGCACTTCG
TGGCCGAGGAGCAGGACTGACACGTGCTACGAGATTTCGATTCCACCGCCGCCTTCTATGAAAGGTTGGG
CTTCGGAATCGTTTTCCGGGACGCCGGCTGGATGATCCTCCAGCGCGGGGATCTCATGCTGGAGTTCTTC
GCCCACCCCAACTTGTTTATTGCAGCTTATAATGGTTACAAATAAAGCAATAGCATCACAAATTTCACAA
ATAAAGCATTTTTTTCACTGCATTCTAGTTGTGGTTTGTCCAAACTCATCAATGTATCTTATCATGTCTG
TATACCGTCGACCTCTAGCTAGAGCTTGGCGTAATCATGGTCATAGCTGTTTCCTGTGTGAAATTGTTAT
CCGCTCACAATTCCACACAACATACGAGCCGGAAGCATAAAGTGTAAAGCCTGGGGTGCCTAATGAGTGA
GCTAACTCACATTAATTGCGTTGCGCTCACTGCCCGCTTTCCAGTCGGGAAACCTGTCGTGCCAGCTGCA
TTAATGAATCGGCCAACGCGCGGGGAGAGGCGGTTTGCGTATTGGGCGCTCTTCCGCTTCCTCGCTCACT
GACTCGCTGCGCTCGGTCGTTCGGCTGCGGCGAGCGGTATCAGCTCACTCAAAGGCGGTAATACGGTTAT
CCACAGAATCAGGGGATAACGCAGGAAAGAACATGTGAGCAAAAGGCCAGCAAAAGGCCAGGAACCGTAA
AAAGGCCGCGTTGCTGGCGTTTTTCCATAGGCTCCGCCCCCCTGACGAGCATCACAAAAATCGACGCTCA
AGTCAGAGGTGGCGAAACCCGACAGGACTATAAAGATACCAGGCGTTTCCCCCTGGAAGCTCCCTCGTGC
GCTCTCCTGTTCCGACCCTGCCGCTTACCGGATACCTGTCCGCCTTTCTCCCTTCGGGAAGCGTGGCGCT
TTCTCATAGCTCACGCTGTAGGTATCTCAGTTCGGTGTAGGTCGTTCGCTCCAAGCTGGGCTGTGTGCAC
GAACCCCCCGTTCAGCCCGACCGCTGCGCCTTATCCGGTAACTATCGTCTTGAGTCCAACCCGGTAAGAC
ACGACTTATCGCCACTGGCAGCAGCCACTGGTAACAGGATTAGCAGAGCGAGGTATGTAGGCGGTGCTAC
AGAGTTCTTGAAGTGGTGGCCTAACTACGGCTACACTAGAAGAACAGTATTTGGTATCTGCGCTCTGCTG
AAGCCAGTTACCTTCGGAAAAAGAGTTGGTAGCTCTTGATCCGGCAAACAAACCACCGCTGGTAGCGGTG
GTTTTTTTGTTTGCAAGCAGCAGATTACGCGCAGAAAAAAAGGATCTCAAGAAGATCCTTTGATCTTTTC
TACGGGGTCTGACGCTCAGTGGAACGAAAACTCACGTTAAGGGATTTTGGTCATGAGATTATCAAAAAGG
ATCTTCACCTAGATCCTTTTAAATTAAAAATGAAGTTTTAAATCAATCTAAAGTATATATGAGTAAACTT
GGTCTGACAGTTACCAATGCTTAATCAGTGAGGCACCTATCTCAGCGATCT
